>Addgene plasmid #122838 | pEF003 | addgene full sequence | sequence record 239370 | Addgene NGS Result
GGGATGTGCTGCAAGGCGATTAAGTTGGGTAACGCCAGGGTTTTCCCAGTCACGACGTTGTAAAACGACG
GCCAGGTAATACGACTCACTATAGGGCGAGAATTCGGTCTCACTGACGATTGATGCATGTTGTCAATCAA
TTGGCAAGTCATAAAATGCATTAAAAAATATTTTCATACTCAACTACAAATCCATGAGTATAACTATAAT
TATAAAGCAATGATTAGAATCTGACAAGGATTCTGGAAAATTACATAAAGGAAAGTTCATAAATGTCTAA
AACACAAGAGGACATACTTGTATTCAGTAACATTTGCAGCTTTTCTAGGTCTGAAAATATATTTGTTGCC
TAGTGAATAAGCATAATGGTACAACTACAAGTGTTTTACTCCTCATATTAACTTCGGTCATTAGAGGCCA
CGATTTGACACATTTTTACTCAAAACAAAATGTTTGCATATCTCTTATAATTTCAAATTCAACACACAAC
AAATAAGAGAAAAAACAAATAATATTAATTTGAGAATGAACAAAAGGACCATATCATTCATTAACTCTTC
TCCATCCATTTCCATTTCACAGTTCGATAGCGAAAACCGAATAAAAAACACAGTAAATTACAAGCACAAC
AAATGGTACAAGAAAAACAGTTTTCCCAATGCCATAATACTCAAACTCAGTAGGATTCTGGTGTGTGCGC
AATGAAACTGATGCATTGAACTTGACGAACGTTGTCGAAACCGATGATACGAACGAAAGCTTTAGCCTGA
GACCAAGCTTCACTTCTATAGTGTCACCTAAATAGCTCGTGTGAAATTGTTATCCGCTCACAATTCCACA
CAACATACGAGCCGGAAGCATAAAGTGTAAAGCCTGGGGTGCCTAATGAGTGAGCTAACTCACATTAATT
GCGTTGCGCTCACTGCCCGCTTTCCAGTCGGGAAACCTGTCGTGCCAGCTGCATTAATGAATCGGCCAAC
GCGCGGGGAGAGGCGGTTTGCGTATTGGGCGCTCTTCCGCTTCCTCGCTCACTGACTCGCTGCGCTCGGT
CGTTCGGCTGCGGCGAGCGGTATCAGCTCACTCAAAGGCGGTAATACGGTTATCCACAGAATCAGGGGAT
AACGCAGGAAAGAACATGTGAGCAAAAGGCCAGCAAAAGGCCAGGAACCGTAAAAAGGCCGCGTTGCTGG
CGTTTTTCCATAGGCTCCGCCCCCCTGACGAGCATCACAAAAATCGACGCTCAAGTCAGAGGTGGCGAAA
CCCGACAGGACTATAAAGATACCAGGCGTTTCCCCCTGGAAGCTCCCTCGTGCGCTCTCCTGTTCCGACC
CTGCCGCTTACCGGATACCTGTCCGCCTTTCTCCCTTCGGGAAGCGTGGCGCTTTCTCATAGCTCACGCT
GTAGGTATCTCAGTTCGGTGTAGGTCGTTCGCTCCAAGCTGGGCTGTGTGCACGAACCCCCCGTTCAGCC
CGACCGCTGCGCCTTATCCGGTAACTATCGTCTTGAGTCCAACCCGGTAAGACACGACTTATCGCCACTG
GCAGCAGCCACTGGTAACAGGATTAGCAGAGCGAGGTATGTAGGCGGTGCTACAGAGTTCTTGAAGTGGT
GGCCTAACTACGGCTACACTAGAAGAACAGTATTTGGTATCTGCGCTCTGCTGAAGCCAGTTACCTTCGG
AAAAAGAGTTGGTAGCTCTTGATCCGGCAAACAAACCACCGCTGGTAGCGGTGGTTTTTTTGTTTGCAAG
CAGCAGATTACGCGCAGAAAAAAAGGATCTCAAGAAGATCCTTTGATCTTTTCTACGGGGTCTGACGCTC
AGTGGAACGAAAACTCACGTTAAGGGATTTTGGTCATGAGATTATCAAAAAGGATCTTCACCTAGATCCT
TTTAAATTAAAAATGAAGTTTTAAATCAATCTAAAGTATATATGAGTAAACTTGGTCTGACAGTTACCAA
TGCTTAATCAGTGAGGCACCTATCTCAGCGATCTGTCTATTTCGTTCATCCATAGTTGCCTGACTCCCCG
TCGTGTAGATAACTACGATACGGGAGGGCTTACCATCTGGCCCCAGTGCTGCAATGATACCTCGAGAGCC
ACGCTCACCGGCTCCAGATTTATCAGCAATAAACCAGCCAGCCGGAAGGGCCGAGCGCAGAAGTGGTCCT
GCAACTTTATCCGCCTCCATCCAGTCTATTAATTGTTGCCGGGAAGCTAGAGTAAGTAGTTCGCCAGTTA
ATAGTTTGCGCAACGTTGTTGCCATTGCTACAGGCATCGTGGTGTCACGCTCGTCGTTTGGTATGGCTTC
ATTCAGCTCCGGTTCCCAACGATCAAGGCGAGTTACATGATCCCCCATGTTGTGCAAAAAAGCGGTTAGC
TCCTTCGGTCCTCCGATCGTTGTCAGAAGTAAGTTGGCCGCAGTGTTATCACTCATGGTTATGGCAGCAC
TGCATAATTCTCTTACTGTCATGCCATCCGTAAGATGCTTTTCTGTGACTGGTGAGTACTCAACCAAGTC
ATTCTGAGAATAGTGTATGCGGCGACCGAGTTGCTCTTGCCCGGCGTCAATACGGGATAATACCGCGCCA
CATAGCAGAACTTTAAAAGTGCTCATCATTGGAAAACGTTCTTCGGGGCGAAAACTCTCAAGGATCTTAC
CGCTGTTGAGATCCAGTTCGATGTAACCCACTCGTGCACCCAACTGATCTTCAGCATCTTTTACTTTCAC
CAGCGTTTCTGGGTGAGCAAAAACAGGAAGGCAAAATGCCGCAAAAAAGGGAATAAGGGCGACACGGAAA
TGTTGAATACTCATACTCTTCCTTTTTCAATATTATTGAAGCATTTATCAGGGTTATTGTCTCATGAGCG
GATACATATTTGAATGTATTTAGAAAAATAAACAAATAGGGGTTCCGCGCACATTTCCCCGAAAAGTGCC
ACCTGACGTCTAAGAAACCATTATTATCATGACATTAACCTATAAAAATAGGCGTATCACGAGGCCCTTT
CGTCTCGCGCGTTTCGGTGATGACGGTGAAAACCTCTGACACATGCAGCTCCCGGAGACGGTCACAGCTT
GTCTGTAAGCGGATGCCGGGAGCAGACAAGCCCGTCAGGGCGCGTCAGCGGGTGTTGGCGGGTGTCGGGG
CTGGCTTAACTATGCGGCATCAGAGCAGATTGTACTGAGAGTGCACCATATGCGGTGTGAAATACCGCAC
AGATGCGTAAGGAGAAAATACCGCATCAGGCGCCATTCGCCATTCAGGCTGCGCAACTGTTGGGAAGGGC
GATCGGTGCGGGCCTCTTCGCTATTACGCCAGCTGGCGAAAGG
Features (pLannotate 1.2.2; 13 found; start..end, strand, type, name):
     77..95      +  promoter       T7 promoter: promoter for bacteriophage T7 RNA polymerase
    120..761     -  terminator     E9 terminator: terminator and polyadenylation signal from the pea rbcS-E9 gene
    785..803     -  promoter       SP6 promoter: promoter for bacteriophage SP6 RNA polymerase
    817..833     -  protein_bind   lac operator: The lac repressor binds to the lac operator to inhibit transcription in E. coli. This inhibition can be relieved by adding lactose or isopropyl-β-D-thiogalactopyranoside (IPTG). lac repressor encoded by lacI
    841..871     -  promoter       lac promoter: promoter for the E. coli lac operon
    886..907     -  protein_bind   CAP binding site: CAP binding activates transcription in the presence of cAMP. E. coli catabolite activator protein
    920..1012    -  CDS            lacI (fragment): lac repressor; lacI; The lac repressor binds to the lac operator to inhibit transcription in E. coli. This inhibition can be relieved by adding lactose or isopropyl-β-D-thiogalactopyranoside (IPTG).
   1195..1783    -  rep_origin     ori: high-copy-number ColE1/pMB1/pBR322/pUC origin of replication
   1954..2814    -  CDS            AmpR: β-lactamase; bla; confers resistance to ampicillin, carbenicillin, and related antibiotics
   2815..2919    -  promoter       AmpR promoter: bla
   3014..3049    +  CDS            rop (fragment): Rop protein, which maintains plasmids at low copy number; rop
   3151..3250    +  misc_feature   bom (fragment): basis of mobility region from pBR322
   3256..75      -  CDS            lacZα (fragment) (across the origin): LacZα fragment of β-galactosidase; lacZ fragment
