[The description below was written by a language model from this plasmid's Addgene catalogue record and pLannotate feature annotations shown in this document.]
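Description:
pEF003 is a small (about 3.3 kb) Golden Gate-compatible entry plasmid built on a pUC19 backbone. It serves as a module in the GreenGate system for assembling plant expression constructs. It is maintained in E. coli at high copy through the ColE1/pUC-type origin of replication and is selected with ampicillin via the β-lactamase gene and its native promoter. The backbone also retains remnants of the pUC cloning region, including a lacZα fragment, the lac promoter and operator, and a CAP binding site. Short fragments annotated as lacI, rop and bom are also present and are not expected to be functional.

The payload is a 646 bp terminator and polyadenylation signal from the pea (Pisum sativum) RBCS gene, which the feature table annotates as the rbcS-E9 terminator. According to the depositor, the terminator is bracketed by two BsaI sites. Because BsaI is a type IIS enzyme, digestion releases the fragment with the overhangs that define the GreenGate C-D position, allowing ordered one-pot ligation with other modules into a destination vector. The insert carries no coding sequence, plant promoter or plant selection marker. T7 and SP6 promoters flank the insert, which suggests a cloning site slightly different from plain pUC19. The depositor's coordinates for the terminator and BsaI sites do not match the feature table, which places the terminator near the start of the record on the reverse strand, so the two appear to use different numbering origins and orientations. The associated work concerns CRISPR-based tools for targeted transcriptional and epigenetic regulation in plants, and this part presumably supplies a terminator at that non-standard position in such assemblies.
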