Addgene plasmid #122838: pEF003
Purpose: RBCS terminator with GreenGate C-D flanking sequences
Depositing lab: Markus Schmid. Depositing organization: Umea University. Publication: CRISPR-based tools for targeted transcriptional and epigenetic regulation in plants. Lee JE, Neumann M, Duro DI, Schmid M. PLoS One. 2019 Sep 26;14(9):e0222778. doi: 10.1371/journal.pone.0222778. eCollection 2019. PubMed 31557222.
Backbone
  Vector backbone: pUC19
  Backbone size w/o insert (bp): 2687
  Total vector size (bp): 3333
  Vector type: Golden Gate compatible cloning vector
Growth in bacteria
  Bacterial resistance: Ampicillin, 100 μg/mL
  Growth temperature: 37°C
  Growth strain: DH5alpha
  Copy number: High Copy
Gene/Insert
  Gene/Insert name: RBCS terminator
  Species: Pisum sativum (pea)
  Insert size (bp): 646
Terms and licenses: Academic/Nonprofit Terms; Industry Terms: Not Available to Industry
Depositor comments: Plasmid is designed for Golden Gate cloning using the enzyme BsaI. Plasmid Features (listed as bp in full plasmid sequence): BsaI site #1 = 2241-2246bp RBCS terminator = 2252-2897bp BsaI site #2 = 2904-2909bp
How to cite: pEF003 was a gift from Markus Schmid (Addgene plasmid # 122838 ; http://n2t.net/addgene:122838 ; RRID:Addgene_122838)
